Addgene plasmid #202114: pL0_AC-sit4
Purpose: Level 0 plasmid containing the promoter from gene 48707 from Phaeodactylum tricornutum with AC overhangs used to build a level 1 construct.
Depositing lab: Christopher Dupont. Depositing organization: J. Craig Venter Institute (JCVI). Publication: Universal loop assembly: open, efficient and cross-kingdom DNA fabrication. Pollak B, Matute T, Nunez I, Cerda A, Lopez C, Vargas V, Kan A, Bielinski V, von Dassow P, Dupont CL, Federici F. Synth Biol (Oxf). 2020;5(1):ysaa001. doi: 10.1093/synbio/ysaa001. Epub 2020 Feb 5. PubMed 32161816.
Backbone
  Vector backbone: pL0R
  Vector type: Synthetic Biology
Growth in bacteria
  Bacterial resistance: Spectinomycin, 50 μg/mL
  Growth temperature: 37°C
  Growth strain: DH5alpha
  Copy number: High Copy
Gene/Insert
  Gene/Insert name: sit4 promoter
  Species: Phaeodactylum tricornutum
  Insert size (bp): 811
  Mutation: None
  Cloning method: Gibson Cloning
How to cite: pL0_AC-sit4 was a gift from Christopher Dupont (Addgene plasmid # 202114 ; http://n2t.net/addgene:202114 ; RRID:Addgene_202114)
