[The description below was written by a language model from this plasmid's Addgene catalogue record and pLannotate feature annotations shown in this document.]
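Description:
pL0_AC-sit4 is a Level 0 part plasmid from the Universal Loop (uLoop) assembly system, built on the pL0R backbone and classed as a synthetic biology vector. It is a small construct (2,857 nt in the sequenced record) maintained in E. coli at high copy through a ColE1/pUC-type origin of replication. Selection is provided by aadA, an aminoglycoside adenylyltransferase that confers resistance to spectinomycin and streptomycin. The automated annotation also picks up a short fragment of the pUC18/19 multiple cloning site and a short fragment matching the Tn5 transposase gene tnpA just upstream of aadA. This fragment is too small to encode a functional transposase and is most likely residual sequence carried along with the resistance cassette.

The payload is an 811 bp unmutated promoter region, named sit4, from gene 48707 of the diatom Phaeodactylum tricornutum, introduced into the backbone by Gibson cloning. The feature table does not annotate this insert, which is expected for a non-standard diatom regulatory sequence; it presumably lies in the unannotated portion of the plasmid outside the marker and origin. The promoter is flanked by the "A" and "C" overhang positions of the assembly syntax, so that Type IIS restriction digestion releases it as a standardised part with defined ends. It can then be ligated in order with downstream parts, such as coding sequences and terminators, into a Level 1 transcriptional unit. The plasmid is therefore not an expression vector itself. It is a storage and donor construct supplying a diatom promoter for modular assembly of expression cassettes, presumably for use in P. tricornutum. The record does not describe the regulatory behaviour of the promoter.
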