Features (pLannotate 1.2.2; 4 found; start..end, strand, type, name):
    207..239     +  misc_feature   MCS (fragment): pUC18/19 multiple cloning site
    240..356     +  CDS            tnpA (fragment): TN5P_ECOLX - Also known as tnp. Experimental evidence at protein level: Swiss-Prot protein existence level 1. Mediates transposition of transposon Tn5 by a 'cut and paste' mechanism. First, the monomeric transposase binds the 19 bp inverted DNA repeats flanking the transposon. Then, dimerization of the DNA- bound transposase creates a synaptic DNA complex. After nicking of the first DNA strand, excision of the transposon proceeds through a series of intermediates. The transposase then mediates the insertion of the transposon at a new site by strand transfer. The activity of the wild- type tran
    388..1176    +  CDS            aadA: S3AD_ECOLX - Experimental evidence at protein level: Swiss-Prot protein existence level 1. Mediates bacterial resistance to the antibiotics streptomycin and spectinomycin. From Escherichia coli.
   1270..1858    +  rep_origin     ori: high-copy-number ColE1/pMB1/pBR322/pUC origin of replication
>Addgene plasmid #202114 | pL0_AC-sit4 | addgene full sequence | sequence record 405527 | Addgene NGS Result
ACAAAATCACCACTCGATACAGGCAGCCCATCAGTCCGGGACGGCGTCAGCGGGAGAGCCGTTGTAAGGC
GGCAGACTTTGCTCATGTTACCGATGCTATTCGGAAGAACGGCAACTAAGCTGCCGGGTTTGAAACACGG
ATGATCTCGCGGAGGGTAGCATGTTGATTGTAACGATGACAGAGCGTTGCTGCCTGTGATCACCGCTCCT
CTAGAGTCGACTTGCAGGCATGCAAGCTTAGCAAGCGAACCGGAATTGCCAGCTGGGGCGCCCTCTGGTA
AGGTTGGGAAGCCCTGCAAAGTAAACTGGATGGCTTTCTTGCCGCCAAGGATCTGATGGCGCAGGGGATC
AATATCTGATCAAGAGACAGGATGAGGATCGTTTCGCATGAGGGAAGCGGTGATCGCCGAAGTATCGACT
CAACTATCAGAGGTAGTTGGCGTCATCGAGCGCCATCTCGAACCGACGTTGCTGGCCGTACATTTGTACG
GCTCCGCAGTGGATGGCGGCCTGAAGCCACACAGTGATATTGATTTGCTGGTTACGGTGACCGTAAGGCT
TGATGAAACAACGCGGCGAGCTTTGATCAACGACCTTTTGGAAACTTCGGCTTCCCCTGGAGAGAGTGAG
ATTCTCCGCGCTGTAGAAGTCACCATTGTTGTGCACGACGACATCATTCCGTGGCGTTATCCAGCTAAGC
GCGAACTGCAATTTGGAGAATGGCAGCGCAATGACATTCTTGCTGGTATCTTCGAGCCAGCCACGATCGA
CATTGATCTGGCTATCTTGCTGACAAAAGCAAGAGAACATAGCGTTGCCTTGGTAGGTCCAGCGGCGGAG
GAACTCTTTGATCCGGTTCCTGAACAGGATCTATTTGAGGCGCTAAATGAAACCTTAACGCTATGGAACT
CGCCGCCCGACTGGGCTGGCGATGAGCGAAATGTAGTGCTTACGTTGTCCCGCATTTGGTACAGCGCAGT
AACCGGCAAAATCGCGCCGAAGGATGTCGCTGCCGACTGGGCAATGGAGCGCCTGCCGGCCCAGTATCAG
CCCGTCATACTTGAAGCTAGACAGGCTTATCTTGGACAAGAAGAAGATCGCTTGGCCTCGCGCGCAGATC
AGTTGGAAGAATTTGTCCACTACGTGAAAGGCGAGATCACCAAGGTAGTCGGCAAATAATAATCACCTAG
AATGCATGACCAAAATCCCTTAACGTGAGTTTTCGTTCCACTGAGCGTCAGACCCCGTAGAAAAGATCAA
AGGATCTTCTTGAGATCCTTTTTTTCTGCGCGTAATCTGCTGCTTGCAAACAAAAAAACCACCGCTACCA
GCGGTGGTTTGTTTGCCGGATCAAGAGCTACCAACTCTTTTTCCGAAGGTAACTGGCTTCAGCAGAGCGC
AGATACCAAATACTGTTCTTCTAGTGTAGCCGTAGTTAGGCCACCACTTCAAGAACTCTGTAGCACCGCC
TACATACCTCGCTCTGCTAATCCTGTTACCAGTGGCTGCTGCCAGTGGCGATAAGTCGTGTCTTACCGGG
TTGGACTCAAGACGATAGTTACCGGATAAGGCGCAGCGGTCGGGCTGAACGGGGGGTTCGTGCACACAGC
CCAGCTTGGAGCGAACGACCTACACCGAACTGAGATACCTACAGCGTGAGCTATGAGAAAGCGCCACGCT
TCCCGAAGGGAGAAAGGCGGACAGGTATCCGGTAAGCGGCAGGGTCGGAACAGGAGAGCGCACGAGGGAG
CTTCCAGGGGGAAACGCCTGGTATCTTTATAGTCCTGTCGGGTTTCGCCACCTCTGACTTGAGCGTCGAT
TTTTGTGATGCTCGTCAGGGGGGCGGAGCCTATGGAAAAACGCCAGCAACGCGGCCTTTTTACGGTTCCT
GGCCTTTTGCTGGCCTTTTGCTCACATGTTCTTTCCTGCGTTATCCCCTGATTCTGTGGGTGGAAGGGCT
CGGAGTTGTGGTAATCTATGTATCCTGGTGGTCTCGCATTTGTTGTATTATTGCGCTTACTTTTTCTGTA
AGCGAGAGAGTTAGCGTTTGGGCTTGACTTGGTTGGATGCACCTTGATCAAACTGCGTCCAGAACAAATA
TGTAAGTACTGGGTTTCCTAGTTGGAAGGTGAGCATTGAACTTGTTCGCCAGTATGGCAAGCATTCTGCT
TTTGGCGGTTTCGCTAAATTCAGATGTCGGTTAACTTCAATCTTGGAAAGCATAGTAATCGAACTATTTA
CAGTTATATCTACCGTTACCAAGGAATTTTTCGCGAGCTAGGAATTTACTTAGAGCTTGCGCGCTCGACG
AATTTTGTGGATAAGCATAGTAAAAGACCGACTACGGTTATTTAGTCAGCTTGAAAAACCCATGATTGAA
TAGTCCCAATGGATATGTCGCGTACATGGAACGAAACTGGATTTGTCCCTTTCGCACGAATCATATAGTT
GAATGTTTGCAAGCTAATAAATGGTTCGTCGTGGACGACAGACATTTTTATGCTTGCATTCCCCGTGACA
CTCCGAGCTTTTCGTATTGTCGTCGCAGGCGCAAAAGCATCCCAACACCTCGTGCGGTGTTCCTACCGCT
GCACCTAACAGTCAGGAACATTTGTCCGCTCGGCGTTGTACAGCGTCTTATTCTTCCGACACGCGTTTTT
GTCCATAAGAAGCATATTTGTATGATTAGTAACGTTACATGCAAAAATTTGACGATTTCACGAACTGCAT
TGATGATGCAAAGTCTAACCAAGCTCGGCTGGACACGGTGAAGCTCGTCAATGACTGTTGATGATACCTC
CTGAGACCTGAGACGAGACGAGACAGCCTGAGAATGGATGCGAGTAATGAGCTCGGC
